Addgene plasmid #35921: pcDNA-Wnt10B
Depositing lab: Marian Waterman. Depositing organization: University of California, Irvine. Publication: A uniform human Wnt expression library reveals a shared secretory pathway and unique signaling activities. Najdi R, Proffitt K, Sprowl S, Kaur S, Yu J, Covey TM, Virshup DM, Waterman ML. Differentiation. 2012 Sep;84(2):203-13. doi: 10.1016/j.diff.2012.06.004. Epub 2012 Jul 9. PubMed 22784633.
Backbone
  Vector backbone: pcDNA3.2/V5-DEST
  Backbone manufacturer: Invitrogen
  Backbone size w/o insert (bp): 7711
  Vector type: Mammalian Expression
Growth in bacteria
  Bacterial resistance: Ampicillin, 100 μg/mL
  Growth temperature: 37°C
  Growth strain: DH5alpha
  Copy number: High Copy
Gene/Insert
  Gene/Insert name: Wnt10B (alt name: Wnt10B)
  Species: H. sapiens (human)
  Insert size (bp): 1176
  Mutation: None
  Entrez Gene: WNT10B (a.k.a. SHFM6, STHAG8, WNT-12)
  Promoter: CMV
  Cloning method: Restriction Enzyme
  Sequencing primers: 5′ T7-FWD; 3′ V5-Reverse
Terms and licenses: Academic/Nonprofit Terms; Industry Terms: Not Available to Industry
How to cite: pcDNA-Wnt10B was a gift from Marian Waterman (Addgene plasmid # 35921 ; http://n2t.net/addgene:35921 ; RRID:Addgene_35921)
