[The description below was written by a language model from this plasmid's Addgene catalogue record and pLannotate feature annotations shown in this document.]
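Description:
pcDNA-Wnt10B is a mammalian expression plasmid carrying the unmutated human WNT10B open reading frame in the pcDNA3.2/V5-DEST Gateway destination backbone. It belongs to a uniform library of human Wnt expression constructs. In E. coli it is maintained at high copy from a ColE1/pUC-type origin and selected with ampicillin through the β-lactamase gene. An f1 phage origin is also present. For mammalian cells, an SV40 enhancer/early promoter drives a neomycin phosphotransferase cassette ending in an SV40 polyadenylation signal, which would allow G418 selection of stable transfectants.

The payload is transcribed from the human cytomegalovirus immediate-early enhancer and promoter. A T7 promoter lies just downstream and serves as a sequencing primer site; it could also support in vitro transcription. The WNT10B coding sequence is flanked by attB1 and attB2 sites. This is the signature of an LR Gateway recombination that replaced the destination cassette, although the catalogue lists the cloning method as restriction enzyme. It also explains why the 6,708 nt sequence is shorter than the empty backbone size given in the record. A V5 epitope tag follows attB2 and precedes the HSV thymidine kinase polyadenylation signal. The record does not say whether the Wnt10B reading frame continues into this tag or stops at its native stop codon, so tagging should not be assumed.

WNT10B encodes a secreted Wnt ligand that activates canonical β-catenin/LEF/TCF signalling. The plasmid is suited to transient or stable overexpression in mammalian cells, for studying Wnt secretion and for comparing signalling activity across family members.
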