Features (pLannotate 1.2.2; 23 found; start..end, strand, type, name):
     36..80      -  misc_feature   bom (fragment): basis of mobility region from pBR322
    235..614     +  enhancer       CMV enhancer: human cytomegalovirus immediate early enhancer
    615..818     +  promoter       CMV promoter: human cytomegalovirus (CMV) immediate early promoter
    814..847     +  LTR            5' LTR (truncated) (fragment): truncated 5' long terminal repeat (LTR) from HIV-1
    863..881     +  promoter       T7 promoter: promoter for bacteriophage T7 RNA polymerase
    911..935     +  protein_bind   attB1: mutant version of attB; recombination site for the Gateway® BP reaction BP Clonase™
    956..2122    +  CDS            WNT10B: WN10B_HUMAN - Also known as WNT12. Experimental evidence at protein level: Swiss-Prot protein existence level 1. Member of the Wnt ligand gene family that encodes for secreted proteins, which activate the Wnt signaling cascade. Specifically activates canonical Wnt/beta-catenin signaling and thus triggers beta-catenin/LEF/TCF-mediated transcriptional programs. Involved in signaling networks controlling stemness, pluripotency and cell fate decisions. Acts in the immune system, mammary gland, adipose tissue, bone and skin. From Homo sapiens (Human).
   2148..2172    -  protein_bind   attB2: mutant version of attB; recombination site for the Gateway® BP reaction BP Clonase™
   2198..2239    +  CDS            V5 tag: epitope tag from simian virus 5
   2323..2371    +  polyA_signal   HSV TK poly(A) signal: herpes simplex virus thymidine kinase polyadenylation signal (Cole and Stacy, 1985)
   2462..2478    -  polyA_signal   bGH poly(A) signal (fragment): bovine growth hormone polyadenylation signal
   2573..3001    +  rep_origin     f1 ori (sequence partly withheld): f1 bacteriophage origin of replication; arrow indicates direction of (+) strand synthesis
   3015..3344    +  promoter       SV40 promoter: SV40 enhancer and early promoter
   3411..4202    +  CDS            neo: KKA2_KLEPN - Also known as kan, nptII. Experimental evidence at protein level: Swiss-Prot protein existence level 1. Resistance to kanamycin, neomycin, paromomycin, ribostamycin, butirosin and gentamicin B. From Klebsiella pneumoniae.
   4228..4386    +  CDS            ble (fragment): BLE_KLEPN - Experimental evidence at protein level: Swiss-Prot protein existence level 1. Binding protein with a strong affinity to the bleomycin family of antibiotics. Binds to CL990; an antimitotic-antibiotic compound. From Klebsiella pneumoniae.
   4381..4502    +  polyA_signal   SV40 poly(A) signal: SV40 polyadenylation signal
   4575..4591    -  protein_bind   lac operator: The lac repressor binds to the lac operator to inhibit transcription in E. coli. This inhibition can be relieved by adding lactose or isopropyl-β-D-thiogalactopyranoside (IPTG). lac repressor encoded by lacI
   4599..4629    -  promoter       lac promoter: promoter for the E. coli lac operon
   4644..4665    -  protein_bind   CAP binding site: CAP binding activates transcription in the presence of cAMP. E. coli catabolite activator protein
   4678..4770    -  CDS            lacI (fragment): lac repressor; lacI; The lac repressor binds to the lac operator to inhibit transcription in E. coli. This inhibition can be relieved by adding lactose or isopropyl-β-D-thiogalactopyranoside (IPTG).
   4953..5541    -  rep_origin     ori: high-copy-number ColE1/pMB1/pBR322/pUC origin of replication
   5712..6572    -  CDS            AmpR: β-lactamase; bla; confers resistance to ampicillin, carbenicillin, and related antibiotics
   6573..6677    -  promoter       AmpR promoter: bla
>Addgene plasmid #35921 | pcDNA-Wnt10B | depositor full sequence | sequence record 44187 | pcDNA-Wnt10B sequence 6708 bps
GACGGATCGGGAGATCTCCCGATCCCCTATGGTCGACTCTCAGTACAATCTGCTCTGATGCCGCATAGTT
AAGCCAGTATCTGCTCCCTGCTTGTGTGTTGGAGGTCGCTGAGTAGTGCGCGAGCAAAATTTAAGCTACA
ACAAGGCAAGGCTTGACCGACAATTGCATGAAGAATCTGCTTAGGGTTAGGCGTTTTGCGCTGCTTCGCG
ATGTACGGGCCAGATATACGCGTTGACATTGATTATTGACTAGTTATTAATAGTAATCAATTACGGGGTC
ATTAGTTCATAGCCCATATATGGAGTTCCGCGTTACATAACTTACGGTAAATGGCCCGCCTGGCTGACCG
CCCAACGACCCCCGCCCATTGACGTCAATAATGACGTATGTTCCCATAGTAACGCCAATAGGGACTTTCC
ATTGACGTCAATGGGTGGACTATTTACGGTAAACTGCCCACTTGGCAGTACATCAAGTGTATCATATGCC
AAGTACGCCCCCTATTGACGTCAATGACGGTAAATGGCCCGCCTGGCATTATGCCCAGTACATGACCTTA
TGGGACTTTCCTACTTGGCAGTACATCTACGTATTAGTCATCGCTATTACCATGGTGATGCGGTTTTGGC
AGTACATCAATGGGCGTGGATAGCGGTTTGACTCACGGGGATTTCCAAGTCTCCACCCCATTGACGTCAA
TGGGAGTTTGTTTTGGCACCAAAATCAACGGGACTTTCCAAAATGTCGTAACAACTCCGCCCCATTGACG
CAAATGGGCGGTAGGCGTGTACGGTGGGAGGTCTATATAAGCAGAGCTCTCTGGCTAACTAGAGAACCCA
CTGCTTACTGGCTTATCGAAATTAATACGACTCACTATAGGGAGACCCAAGCTGGCTAGTTAAGCTATCA
ACAAGTTTGTACAAAAAAGCAGGCTCCGCGGCCGCCCCCTTCACCATGCTGGAGGAGCCCCGGCCGCGGC
CTCCGCCCTCGGGCCTCGCGGGTCTCCTGTTCCTGGCGTTGTGCAGTCGGGCTCTAAGCAATGAGATTCT
GGGCCTGAAGTTGCCTGGCGAGCCGCCGCTGACGGCCAACACCGTGTGCTTGACGCTGTCCGGCCTGAGC
AAGCGGCAGCTAGGCCTGTGCCTGCGCAACCCCGACGTGACGGCGTCCGCGCTTCAGGGTCTGCACATCG
CGGTCCACGAGTGTCAGCACCAGCTGCGCGACCAGCGCTGGAACTGCTCCGCGCTTGAGGGCGGCGGCCG
CCTGCCGCACCACAGCGCCATCCTCAAGCGCGGTTTCCGAGAAAGTGCTTTTTCCTTCTCCATGCTGGCT
GCTGGGGTCATGCACGCAGTAGCCACGGCCTGCAGCCTGGGCAAGCTGGTGAGCTGTGGCTGTGGCTGGA
AGGGCAGTGGTGAGCAGGATCGGCTGAGGGCCAAACTGCTGCAGCTGCAGGCACTGTCCCGAGGCAAGAG
TTTCCCCCACTCTCTGCCCAGCCCTGGCCCTGGCTCAAGCCCCAGCCCTGGCCCCCAGGACACATGGGAA
TGGGGTGGCTGTAACCATGACATGGACTTTGGAGAGAAGTTCTCTCGGGATTTCTTGGATTCCAGGGAAG
CTCCCCGGGACATCCAGGCACGAATGCGAATCCACAACAACAGGGTGGGGCGCCAGGTGGTAACTGAAAA
CCTGAAGCGGAAATGCAAGTGTCATGGCACATCAGGCAGCTGCCAGTTCAAGACATGCTGGAGGGCGGCC
CCAGAGTTCCGGGCAGTGGGGGCGGCGTTGAGGGAGCGGCTGGGCCGGGCCATCTTCATTGATACCCACA
ACCGCAATTCTGGAGCCTTCCAGCCCCGTCTGCGTCCCCGTCGCCTCTCAGGAGAGCTGGTCTACTTTGA
GAAGTCTCCTGACTTCTGTGAGCGAGACCCCACTATGGGCTCCCCAGGGACAAGGGGCCGGGCCTGCAAC
AAGACCAGCCGCCTGTTGGATGGCTGTGGCAGCCTGTGCTGTGGCCGTGGGCACAACGTGCTCCGGCAGA
CACGAGTTGAGCGCTGCCATTGCCGCTTCCACTGGTGCTGCTATGTGCTGTGTGATGAGTGCAAGGTTAC
AGAGTGGGTGAATGTGTGTAAGTGAATTCTGAAGGGTGGGCGCGCCGACCCAGCTTTCTTGTACAAAGTG
GTTGATCTAGAGGGCCCGCGGTTCGAAGGTAAGCCTATCCCTAACCCTCTCCTCGGTCTCGATTCTACGC
GTACCGGTTAGTAATGAGTTTAAACGGGGGAGGCTAACTGAAACACGGAAGGAGACAATACCGGAAGGAA
CCCGCGCTATGACGGCAATAAAAAGACAGAATAAAACGCACGGGTGTTGGGTCGTTTGTTCATAAACGCG
GGGTTCGGTCCCAGGGCTGGCACTCTGTCGATACCCCACCGAGACCCCATTGGGGCCAATACGCCCGCGT
TTCTTCCTTTTCCCCACCCCACCCCCCAAGTTCGGGTGAAGGCCCAGGGCTCGCAGCCAACGTCGGGGCG
GCAGGCCCTGCCATAGCAGATCTGCGCAGCTGGGGCTCTAGGGGGTATCCCC
[124 nt withheld, positions 2573-2696]
C
[32 nt withheld, positions 2698-2729]
CA
[57 nt withheld, positions 2732-2788]
A
[49 nt withheld, positions 2790-2838]
CCTTTGACGTTGGAGTCCACGTTCTTT
[37 nt withheld, positions 2866-2902]
ACCCTATCTCGGTCTATTCTTTTGATTTATAAGGGATTTTGGGGATTTCGGCCTATTGGTTAAAAAATGA
GCTGATTTAACAAAAATTTAACGCGAATTAATTCTGTGGAATGTGTGTCAGTTAGGGTGTGGAAAGTCCC
CAGGCTCCCCAGCAGGCAGAAGTATGCAAAGCATGCATCTCAATTAGTCAGCAACCAGGTGTGGAAAGTC
CCCAGGCTCCCCAGCAGGCAGAAGTATGCAAAGCATGCATCTCAATTAGTCAGCAACCATAGTCCCGCCC
CTAACTCCGCCCATCCCGCCCCTAACTCCGCCCAGTTCCGCCCATTCTCCGCCCCATGGCTGACTAATTT
TTTTTATTTATGCAGAGGCCGAGGCCGCCTCTGCCTCTGAGCTATTCCAGAAGTAGTGAGGAGGCTTTTT
TGGAGGCCTAGGCTTTTGCAAAAAGCTCCCGGGAGCTTGTATATCCATTTTCGGATCTGATCAAGAGACA
GGATGAGGATCGTTTCGCATGATTGAACAAGATGGATTGCACGCAGGTTCTCCGGCCGCTTGGGTGGAGA
GGCTATTCGGCTATGACTGGGCACAACAGACAATCGGCTGCTCTGATGCCGCCGTGTTCCGGCTGTCAGC
GCAGGGGCGCCCGGTTCTTTTTGTCAAGACCGACCTGTCCGGTGCCCTGAATGAACTGCAGGACGAGGCA
GCGCGGCTATCGTGGCTGGCCACGACGGGCGTTCCTTGCGCAGCTGTGCTCGACGTTGTCACTGAAGCGG
GAAGGGACTGGCTGCTATTGGGCGAAGTGCCGGGGCAGGATCTCCTGTCATCTCACCTTGCTCCTGCCGA
GAAAGTATCCATCATGGCTGATGCAATGCGGCGGCTGCATACGCTTGATCCGGCTACCTGCCCATTCGAC
CACCAAGCGAAACATCGCATCGAGCGAGCACGTACTCGGATGGAAGCCGGTCTTGTCGATCAGGATGATC
TGGACGAAGAGCATCAGGGGCTCGCGCCAGCCGAACTGTTCGCCAGGCTCAAGGCGCGCATGCCCGACGG
CGAGGATCTCGTCGTGACCCATGGCGATGCCTGCTTGCCGAATATCATGGTGGAAAATGGCCGCTTTTCT
GGATTCATCGACTGTGGCCGGCTGGGTGTGGCGGACCGCTATCAGGACATAGCGTTGGCTACCCGTGATA
TTGCTGAAGAGCTTGGCGGCGAATGGGCTGACCGCTTCCTCGTGCTTTACGGTATCGCCGCTCCCGATTC
GCAGCGCATCGCCTTCTATCGCCTTCTTGACGAGTTCTTCTGAGCGGGACTCTGGGGTTCGCGAAATGAC
CGACCAAGCGACGCCCAACCTGCCATCACGAGATTTCGATTCCACCGCCGCCTTCTATGAAAGGTTGGGC
TTCGGAATCGTTTTCCGGGACGCCGGCTGGATGATCCTCCAGCGCGGGGATCTCATGCTGGAGTTCTTCG
CCCACCCCAACTTGTTTATTGCAGCTTATAATGGTTACAAATAAAGCAATAGCATCACAAATTTCACAAA
TAAAGCATTTTTTTCACTGCATTCTAGTTGTGGTTTGTCCAAACTCATCAATGTATCTTATCATGTCTGT
ATACCGTCGACCTCTAGCTAGAGCTTGGCGTAATCATGGTCATAGCTGTTTCCTGTGTGAAATTGTTATC
CGCTCACAATTCCACACAACATACGAGCCGGAAGCATAAAGTGTAAAGCCTGGGGTGCCTAATGAGTGAG
CTAACTCACATTAATTGCGTTGCGCTCACTGCCCGCTTTCCAGTCGGGAAACCTGTCGTGCCAGCTGCAT
TAATGAATCGGCCAACGCGCGGGGAGAGGCGGTTTGCGTATTGGGCGCTCTTCCGCTTCCTCGCTCACTG
ACTCGCTGCGCTCGGTCGTTCGGCTGCGGCGAGCGGTATCAGCTCACTCAAAGGCGGTAATACGGTTATC
CACAGAATCAGGGGATAACGCAGGAAAGAACATGTGAGCAAAAGGCCAGCAAAAGGCCAGGAACCGTAAA
AAGGCCGCGTTGCTGGCGTTTTTCCATAGGCTCCGCCCCCCTGACGAGCATCACAAAAATCGACGCTCAA
GTCAGAGGTGGCGAAACCCGACAGGACTATAAAGATACCAGGCGTTTCCCCCTGGAAGCTCCCTCGTGCG
CTCTCCTGTTCCGACCCTGCCGCTTACCGGATACCTGTCCGCCTTTCTCCCTTCGGGAAGCGTGGCGCTT
TCTCAATGCTCACGCTGTAGGTATCTCAGTTCGGTGTAGGTCGTTCGCTCCAAGCTGGGCTGTGTGCACG
AACCCCCCGTTCAGCCCGACCGCTGCGCCTTATCCGGTAACTATCGTCTTGAGTCCAACCCGGTAAGACA
CGACTTATCGCCACTGGCAGCAGCCACTGGTAACAGGATTAGCAGAGCGAGGTATGTAGGCGGTGCTACA
GAGTTCTTGAAGTGGTGGCCTAACTACGGCTACACTAGAAGGACAGTATTTGGTATCTGCGCTCTGCTGA
AGCCAGTTACCTTCGGAAAAAGAGTTGGTAGCTCTTGATCCGGCAAACAAACCACCGCTGGTAGCGGTGG
TTTTTTTGTTTGCAAGCAGCAGATTACGCGCAGAAAAAAAGGATCTCAAGAAGATCCTTTGATCTTTTCT
ACGGGGTCTGACGCTCAGTGGAACGAAAACTCACGTTAAGGGATTTTGGTCATGAGATTATCAAAAAGGA
TCTTCACCTAGATCCTTTTAAATTAAAAATGAAGTTTTAAATCAATCTAAAGTATATATGAGTAAACTTG
GTCTGACAGTTACCAATGCTTAATCAGTGAGGCACCTATCTCAGCGATCTGTCTATTTCGTTCATCCATA
GTTGCCTGACTCCCCGTCGTGTAGATAACTACGATACGGGAGGGCTTACCATCTGGCCCCAGTGCTGCAA
TGATACCGCGAGACCCACGCTCACCGGCTCCAGATTTATCAGCAATAAACCAGCCAGCCGGAAGGGCCGA
GCGCAGAAGTGGTCCTGCAACTTTATCCGCCTCCATCCAGTCTATTAATTGTTGCCGGGAAGCTAGAGTA
AGTAGTTCGCCAGTTAATAGTTTGCGCAACGTTGTTGCCATTGCTACAGGCATCGTGGTGTCACGCTCGT
CGTTTGGTATGGCTTCATTCAGCTCCGGTTCCCAACGATCAAGGCGAGTTACATGATCCCCCATGTTGTG
CAAAAAAGCGGTTAGCTCCTTCGGTCCTCCGATCGTTGTCAGAAGTAAGTTGGCCGCAGTGTTATCACTC
ATGGTTATGGCAGCACTGCATAATTCTCTTACTGTCATGCCATCCGTAAGATGCTTTTCTGTGACTGGTG
AGTACTCAACCAAGTCATTCTGAGAATAGTGTATGCGGCGACCGAGTTGCTCTTGCCCGGCGTCAATACG
GGATAATACCGCGCCACATAGCAGAACTTTAAAAGTGCTCATCATTGGAAAACGTTCTTCGGGGCGAAAA
CTCTCAAGGATCTTACCGCTGTTGAGATCCAGTTCGATGTAACCCACTCGTGCACCCAACTGATCTTCAG
CATCTTTTACTTTCACCAGCGTTTCTGGGTGAGCAAAAACAGGAAGGCAAAATGCCGCAAAAAAGGGAAT
AAGGGCGACACGGAAATGTTGAATACTCATACTCTTCCTTTTTCAATATTATTGAAGCATTTATCAGGGT
TATTGTCTCATGAGCGGATACATATTTGAATGTATTTAGAAAAATAAACAAATAGGGGTTCCGCGCACAT
TTCCCCGAAAAGTGCCACCTGACGTC
