>Addgene plasmid #35921 | pcDNA-Wnt10B | addgene partial sequence | sequence record 50919 | TK-pA-R 5'-ttgtctccttccgtgtttca-3'
CTCATTACTAACCGGTACGCGTAGAATCGAGACCGAGGAGAGGGTTAGGGATAGGCTTACCTTCGAACCG
CGGGCCCTCTAGATCAACCACTTTGTACAAGAAAGCTGGGTCGGCGCGCCCACCCTTCAGAATTCACTTA
CACACATTCACCCACTCTGTAACCTTGCACTCATCACACAGCACATAGCAGCACCAGTGGAAGCGGCAAT
GGCAGCGCTCAACTCGTGTCTGCCGGAGCACGTTGTGCCCACGGCCACAGCACAGGCTGCCACAGCCATC
CAACAGGCGGCTGGTCTTGTTGCAGGCCCGGCCCCTTGTCCCTGGGGAGCCCATAGTGGGGTCTCGCTCA
CAGAAGTCAGGAGACTTCTCAAAGTAGACCAGCTCTCCTGAGAGGCGACGGGGACGCAGACGGGGCTGGA
AGGCTCCAGAATTGCGGTTGTGGGTATCAATGAAGATGGCCCGGCCCAGCCGCTCCCTCAACGCCGCCCC
CACTGCCCGGAACTCTGGGGCCGCCCTCCAGCATGTCTTGAACTGGCAGCTGCCTGATGTGCCATGACAC
TTGCATTTCCGCTTCAGGTTTTCAGTTACCACCTGGCGCCCCACCCTGTTGTTGTGGATTCGCATTCGTG
CCTGGATGTCCCGGGGAGCTTCCCTGGAATCCAAGAAATCCCGAGAGAACTTCTCTCCAAAGTCCATGTC
ATGGTTACAGCCACCCCATTCCCATGTGTCCTGGGGGCCAGGGCTGGGGCTTGAGCCAGGGCCAGGGCTG
GGCAGAGAGTGGGGGAAACTCTTGCCTCGGGACAGTGCCTGCAGCTGCAGCAGTTTGGCCCTCAGCCGAT
CCTGCTCACCACTGCCCTTCCAGCCACAGCCACAGCTCACCAGCTTGCCCAGGCTGCAG
